Addgene plasmid #211241: pBiT3.1-N_EML4:1-981
Purpose: Mammalian expression of full-length human EML4. N-terminal HiBiT tag.
Depositing lab: Cheryl Arrowsmith. Depositing organization: University of Toronto. Publication: A Target Class Ligandability Evaluation of WD40 Repeat-Containing Proteins. Ackloo S, Li F, Szewczyk M, Seitova A, Loppnau P, Zeng H, Xu J, Ahmad S, Arnautova YA, Baghaie AJ, Beldar S, Bolotokova A, Centrella PA, Chau I, Clark MA, Cuozzo JW, Dehghani-Tafti S, Disch JS, Dong A, Dumas A, Feng JA, Ghiabi P, Gibson E, Gilmer J, Goldman B, Green SR, Guie MA, Guilinger JP, Harms N, Herasymenko O, Houliston S, Hutchinson A, Kearnes S, Keefe AD, Kimani SW, Kramer T, Kutera M, Kwak HA, Lento C, Li Y, Liu J, Loup J, Machado RAC, Mulhern CJ, Perveen S, Righetto GL, Riley P, Shrestha S, Sigel EA, Silva M, Sintchak MD, Slakman BL, Taylor RD, Thompson J, Torng W, Underkoffler C, von Rechenberg M, Walsh RT, Watson I, Wilson DJ, Wolf E, Yadav M, Yazdi AK, Zhang J, Zhang Y, Santhakumar V, Edwards AM, Barsyte-Lovejoy D, Schapira M, Brown PJ, Halabelian L, Arrowsmith CH. J Med Chem. 2025 Jan 23;68(2):1092-1112. doi: 10.1021/acs.jmedchem.4c02010. Epub 2024 Nov 4. PubMed 39495097.
Backbone
  Vector backbone: pBiT3.1-N
  Backbone manufacturer: Promega
  Vector type: Mammalian Expression
  Selectable markers: Neomycin (select with G418)
Growth in bacteria
  Bacterial resistance: Kanamycin, 50 μg/mL
  Growth temperature: 37°C
  Growth strain: DH5alpha
  Copy number: High Copy
Gene/Insert
  Gene/Insert name: EML4:M1-S981
  Species: H. sapiens (human)
  Insert size (bp): 2943
  Mutation: I382V natural variant (VAR_031727)
  Entrez Gene: EML4 (a.k.a. C2orf2, ELP120, EMAP-4, EMAPL4, ROPP120)
  Promoter: CMV
  Tag / fusion protein: MVSGWRLFKKISGSSGGSSG (N terminal on insert)
  Cloning method: Ligation Independent Cloning
  Sequencing primers: 5′ T7; 3′ TTGCTCAGCGGTGGCAGCAG
Resource information
  A portion of this plasmid was derived from a plasmid made by: Mammalian Gene Collection (BC140845)
Terms and licenses: Academic/Nonprofit Terms; Industry Terms: Not Available to Industry
Depositor comments: 5' Cloning Site: Xho1 (not destroyed), 3' Cloning Site: Xba1 (not destroyed).
How to cite: pBiT3.1-N_EML4:1-981 was a gift from Cheryl Arrowsmith (Addgene plasmid # 211241 ; http://n2t.net/addgene:211241 ; RRID:Addgene_211241)
