[The description below was written by a language model from this plasmid's Addgene catalogue record and pLannotate feature annotations shown in this document.]
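Description:
pBiT3.1-N_EML4:1-981 is a mammalian expression plasmid built on the Promega pBiT3.1-N backbone that produces full-length human EML4 (residues M1 to S981) carrying an N-terminal HiBiT tag. HiBiT is a short peptide that complements the LgBiT fragment to reconstitute NanoLuc luciferase activity, so the tagged protein can be quantified by luminescence; here it is joined to EML4 through a short glycine/serine linker. The 2,943 bp insert derives from a Mammalian Gene Collection clone, carries the natural variant I382V, and was introduced by ligation-independent cloning between XhoI and XbaI sites that remain intact. Transcription is driven by the CMV immediate-early enhancer and promoter, followed by a chimeric β-globin/immunoglobulin intron that promotes efficient mRNA processing. A T7 promoter just upstream of the coding region also serves as a sequencing primer site, and an SV40 polyadenylation signal lies downstream of the insert.

The 7,227 nt plasmid replicates at high copy in E. coli from a ColE1/pUC-type origin and is selected with kanamycin through the neo (nptII) gene, which the feature table places behind the bacterial EM7 promoter and next to a single loxP site. The catalogue lists neomycin/G418 as the mammalian selectable marker. However, the annotated sequence also contains a blasticidin S deaminase cassette under the SV40 early promoter with a synthetic poly(A) signal, and no eukaryotic promoter is annotated directly upstream of neo, so the effective mammalian selection is not fully resolved by the record. EML4 is a WD40 repeat-containing, microtubule-associated protein, and the construct was deposited with a study evaluating the ligandability of WD40 proteins. That context is consistent with luminescence-based cellular assays of EML4, although the record does not name a specific assay.
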