Features (pLannotate 1.2.2; 17 found; start..end, strand, type, name):
     24..105     -  polyA_signal   SV40 poly(A) signal: SV40 polyadenylation signal
    128..211     -  CDS            large T antigen (fragment): large T antigen from SV40 (simian virus 40)
    276..641     +  enhancer       CMV enhancer: human cytomegalovirus immediate early enhancer
    643..842     +  promoter       CMV promoter: human cytomegalovirus (CMV) immediate early promoter
    981..1113    +  intron         chimeric intron: chimera between introns from human β-globin and immunoglobulin heavy chain genes
   1157..1175    +  promoter       T7 promoter: promoter for bacteriophage T7 RNA polymerase
   1250..4192    +  CDS            EML4: EMAL4_HUMAN - Also known as C2orf2, EMAPL4. Experimental evidence at protein level: Swiss-Prot protein existence level 1. Essential for the formation and stability of microtubules (MTs) (PubMed:16890222, PubMed:31409757). Required for the organization of the mitotic spindle and for the proper attachment of kinetochores to MTs (PubMed:25789526). Promotes the recruitment of NUDC to the mitotic spindle for mitotic progression (PubMed:25789526). From Homo sapiens (Human).
   4223..4241    +  misc_feature   MCS (fragment): pUC18/19 multiple cloning site
   4290..4411    -  polyA_signal   SV40 poly(A) signal: SV40 polyadenylation signal
   4434..4502    -  CDS            large T antigen (fragment): large T antigen from SV40 (simian virus 40)
   4526..4559    +  protein_bind   loxP: Cre-mediated recombination occurs in the 8-bp core sequence (GCATACAT). Cre recombinase
   4569..4616    +  promoter       EM7 promoter: synthetic bacterial promoter&nbsp
   4648..5439    +  CDS            neo: KKA2_KLEPN - Also known as kan, nptII. Experimental evidence at protein level: Swiss-Prot protein existence level 1. Resistance to kanamycin, neomycin, paromomycin, ribostamycin, butirosin and gentamicin B. From Klebsiella pneumoniae.
   5600..6188    -  rep_origin     ori: high-copy-number ColE1/pMB1/pBR322/pUC origin of replication
   6314..6362    -  polyA_signal   poly(A) signal: synthetic polyadenylation signal
   6386..6784    -  CDS            BSD: blasticidin S deaminase; Aspergillus terreus BSD; confers resistance to blasticidin
   6815..7172    -  promoter       SV40 promoter: SV40 enhancer and early promoter
>Addgene plasmid #211241 | pBiT3.1-N_EML4:1-981 | addgene full sequence | sequence record 425934 | Addgene NGS Result
AAGACGCGTTAATTAAGACGTCGGCAGTGAAAAAAATGCTTTATTTGTGAAATTTGTGATGCTATTGCTT
TATTTGTAACCATTATAAGCTGCAATAAACAAGTTAACAACAACAATTGCATTCATTTTATGTTTCAGGT
TCAGGGGGAGGTGTGGGAGGTTTTTTAAAGCAAGTAAAACCTCTACAAATGTGGTATGGCTGATTATGAT
CCGCGGCCGCAATACGTCGACGTTATCAGCTGACTTCGTACGAGAGCCTAGGATTATGGCGCGCCACTAG
TTATTAATAGTAATCAATTACGGGGTCATTAGTTCATAGCCCATATATGGAGTTCCGCGTTACATAACTT
ACGGTAAATGGCCCGCCTGGCTGACCGCCCAACGACCCCCGCCCATTGACGTCAATAATGACGTATGTTC
CCATAGTAACGCCAATAGGGACTTTCCATTGACGTCAATGGGTGGAGTATTTACGGTAAACTGCCCACTT
GGCAGTACATCAAGTGTATCATATGCCAAGTCCGCCCCCTATTGACGTCAATGACGGTAAATGGCCCGCC
TGGCATTATGCCCAGTACATGACCTTACGGGACTTTCCTACTTGGCAGTACATCTACGTATTAGTCATCG
CTATTACCATGGTGATGCGGTTTTGGCAGTACACCAATGGGCGTGGATAGCGGTTTGACTCACGGGGATT
TCCAAGTCTCCACCCCATTGACGTCAATGGGAGTTTGTTTTGGCACCAAAATCAACGGGACTTTCCAAAA
TGTCGTAATAACCCCGCCCCGTTGACGCAAATGGGCGGTAGGCGTGTACGGTGGGAGGTCTATATAAGCA
GAGCTGGTTTAGTGAACCGTCAGATCACTAGAATCTTTATTGCGGTAGTTTATCACAGTTAAATTGCTAA
CGCAGTCAGTGCTTCTGACACAACAGTCTCGAACTTAAGCTGCAGAAGTTGGTCGTGAGGCACTGGGCAG
GTAAGTATCAAGGTTACAAGACAGGTTTAAGGAGACCAATAGAAACTGGGCTTGTCGAGACAGAGAAGAC
TCTTGCGTTTCTGATAGGCACCTATTGGTCTTACTGACATCCACTTTGCCTTTCTCTCCACAGGTGTCCA
CTCCCAGTTCAATTACAGCTCTTAAGGCTAGAGTATTAATACGACTCACTATAGGGGTTAGCGATCGCCA
TGGTGAGCGGCTGGCGGCTGTTCAAGAAGATTAGCGGGAGCTCCGGTGGCTCGAGCGGTATGGACGGTTT
CGCCGGCAGTCTCGATGATAGTATTTCTGCTGCAAGTACTTCTGATGTTCAAGATCGCCTGTCAGCTCTT
GAGTCACGAGTTCAGCAACAAGAAGATGAAATCACTGTGCTAAAGGCGGCTTTGGCTGATGTTTTGAGGC
GTCTTGCAATCTCTGAAGATCATGTGGCCTCAGTGAAAAAATCAGTCTCAAGTAAAGGCCAACCAAGCCC
TCGAGCAGTTATTCCCATGTCCTGTATAACCAATGGAAGTGGTGCAAACAGAAAACCAAGTCATACCAGT
GCTGTCTCAATTGCAGGAAAAGAAACTCTTTCATCTGCTGCTAAAAGTGGTACAGAAAAAAAGAAAGAAA
AACCACAAGGACAGAGAGAAAAAAAAGAGGAATCTCATTCTAATGATCAAAGTCCACAAATTCGAGCATC
ACCTTCTCCCCAGCCCTCTTCACAACCTCTCCAAATACACAGACAAACTCCAGAAAGCAAGAATGCTACT
CCCACCAAAAGCATAAAACGACCATCACCAGCTGAAAAGTCACATAATTCTTGGGAAAATTCAGATGATA
GCCGTAATAAATTGTCGAAAATACCTTCAACACCCAAATTAATACCAAAAGTTACCAAAACTGCAGACAA
GCATAAAGATGTCATCATCAACCAAGAAGGAGAATATATTAAAATGTTTATGCGCGGTCGGCCAATTACC
ATGTTCATTCCTTCCGATGTTGACAACTATGATGACATCAGAACGGAACTGCCTCCTGAGAAGCTCAAAC
TGGAGTGGGCATATGGTTATCGAGGAAAGGACTGTAGAGCTAATGTTTACCTTCTTCCGACCGGGGAAAT
AGTTTATTTCATTGCATCAGTAGTAGTACTATTTAATTATGAGGAGAGAACTCAGCGACACTACCTGGGC
CATACAGACTGTGTGAAATGCCTTGCTATACATCCTGACAAAATTAGGATTGCAACTGGACAGATAGCTG
GCGTGGATAAAGATGGAAGGCCTCTACAACCCCACGTCAGAGTGTGGGATTCTGTTACTCTATCCACACT
GCAGATTATTGGACTTGGCACTTTTGAGCGTGGAGTAGGATGCCTGGATTTTTCAAAAGCAGATTCAGGT
GTTCATTTATGTGTTATTGATGACTCCAATGAGCATATGCTTACTGTATGGGACTGGCAGAAGAAAGCAA
AAGGAGCAGAAATAAAGACAACAAATGAAGTTGTTTTGGCTGTGGAGTTTCACCCAACAGATGCAAATAC
CATAATTACATGCGGTAAATCTCATATTTTCTTCTGGACCTGGAGCGGCAATTCACTAACAAGAAAACAG
GGAATTTTTGGGAAATATGAAAAGCCAAAATTTGTGCAGTGTTTAGCATTCTTGGGGAATGGAGATGTTC
TTACTGGAGACTCAGGTGGAGTCATGCTTATATGGAGCAAAACTACTGTAGAGCCCACACCTGGGAAAGG
ACCTAAAGGTGTATATCAAATCAGCAAACAAATCAAAGCTCATGATGGCAGTGTGTTCACACTTTGTCAG
ATGAGAAATGGGATGTTATTAACTGGAGGAGGGAAAGACAGAAAAATAATTCTGTGGGATCATGATCTGA
ATCCTGAAAGAGAAATAGAGGTTCCTGATCAGTATGGCACAATCAGAGCTGTAGCAGAAGGAAAGGCAGA
TCAATTTTTAGTAGGCACATCACGAAACTTTATTTTACGAGGAACATTTAATGATGGCTTCCAAATAGAA
GTACAGGGTCATACAGATGAGCTTTGGGGTCTTGCCACACATCCCTTCAAAGATTTGCTCTTGACATGTG
CTCAGGACAGGCAGGTGTGCCTGTGGAACTCAATGGAACACAGGCTGGAATGGACCAGGCTGGTAGATGA
ACCAGGACACTGTGCAGATTTTCATCCAAGTGGCACAGTGGTGGCCATAGGAACGCACTCAGGCAGGTGG
TTTGTTCTGGATGCAGAAACCAGAGATCTAGTTTCTATCCACACAGACGGGAATGAACAGCTCTCTGTGA
TGCGCTACTCAATAGATGGTACCTTCCTGGCTGTAGGATCTCATGACAACTTTATTTACCTCTATGTAGT
CTCTGAAAATGGAAGAAAATATAGCAGATATGGAAGGTGCACTGGACATTCCAGCTACATCACACACCTT
GACTGGTCCCCAGACAACAAGTATATAATGTCTAACTCGGGAGACTATGAAATATTGTACTGGGACATTC
CAAATGGCTGCAAACTAATCAGGAATCGATCGGATTGTAAGGACATTGATTGGACGACATATACCTGTGT
GCTAGGATTTCAAGTATTTGGTGTCTGGCCAGAAGGATCTGATGGGACAGATATCAATGCACTGGTGCGA
TCCCACAATAGAAAGGTGATAGCTGTTGCCGATGACTTTTGTAAAGTCCATCTGTTTCAGTATCCCTGCT
CCAAAGCAAAGGCTCCCAGTCACAAGTACAGTGCCCACAGCAGCCATGTCACCAATGTCAGTTTTACTCA
CAATGACAGTCACCTGATATCAACTGGTGGAAAAGACATGAGCATCATTCAGTGGAAACTTGTGGAAAAG
TTATCTTTGCCTCAGAATGAGACTGTAGCGGATACTACTCTAACCAAAGCCCCCGTCTCTTCCACTGAAA
GTGTCATCCAATCTAATACTCCCACACCGCCTCCTTCTCAGCCCTTAAATGAGACAGCTGAAGAGGAAAG
TAGAATAAGCAGTTCTCCCACACTTCTGGAGAACAGCCTGGAACAAACTGTGGAGCCAAGTGAAGACCAC
AGCGAGGAGGAGAGTGAAGAGGGCAGCGGAGACCTTGGTGAGCCTCTTTATGAAGAGCCATGCAACGAGA
TAAGCAAGGAGCAGGCCAAAGCCACCCTTCTGGAGGACCAGCAAGACCCTTCGCCCTCGTCCTAATCTAG
AGGTCAAGCTTCGGGGGTTTAAACCTGCAGGCATGCAAGCTGATTTGGCTGCTGCCACCGCTGAGCAAGG
CCGCTTCGAGCAGACATGATAAGATACATTGATGAGTTTGGACAAACCACAACTAGAATGCAGTGAAAAA
AATGCTTTATTTGTGAAATTTGTGATGCTATTGCTTTATTTGTAACCATTATAAGCTGCAATAAACAAGT
TAACAACAACAATTGCATTCATTTTATGTTTCAGGTTCAGGGGGAGATGTGGGAGGTTTTTTTAAGCAAG
TAAAACCTCTACAAATGTGGTAAAATCTTAATTAAGACTTCTAATATAACTTCGTATAGCATACATTATA
CGAAGTTATGGTTCCACTGTTGACAATTAATCATCGGCATAGTATATCGGCATAGTATAATACGACAAGG
TGAGGAACTAAACCCAGGAGGCAGATCATGATTGAACAAGATGGATTGCACGCAGGTTCTCCGGCCGCTT
GGGTGGAGAGGCTATTCGGCTATGACTGGGCACAACAGACAATCGGCTGCTCTGATGCCGCCGTGTTCCG
GCTGTCAGCGCAGGGGCGCCCGGTTCTTTTTGTCAAGACCGACCTGTCCGGTGCCCTGAATGAACTGCAG
GACGAGGCAGCGCGGCTATCGTGGCTGGCCACGACGGGCGTTCCTTGCGCAGCTGTGCTCGACGTTGTCA
CTGAAGCGGGAAGGGACTGGCTGCTATTGGGCGAAGTGCCGGGGCAGGATCTCCTGTCATCTCACCTTGC
TCCTGCCGAGAAAGTATCCATCATGGCTGATGCAATGCGGCGGCTGCATACGCTTGATCCGGCTACCTGC
CCATTCGACCACCAAGCGAAACATCGCATCGAGCGAGCACGTACTCGGATGGAAGCCGGTCTTGTCGATC
AGGATGATCTGGACGAAGAGCATCAGGGGCTCGCGCCAGCCGAACTGTTCGCCAGGCTCAAGGCGCGCAT
GCCCGACGGCGAGGATCTCGTCGTGACCCATGGCGATGCCTGCTTGCCGAATATCATGGTGGAAAATGGC
CGCTTTTCTGGATTCATCGACTGTGGCCGGCTGGGTGTGGCGGACCGCTATCAGGACATAGCGTTGGCTA
CCCGTGATATTGCTGAAGAGCTTGGCGGCGAATGGGCTGACCGCTTCCTCGTGCTTTACGGTATCGCCGC
TCCCGATTCGCAGCGCATCGCCTTCTATCGCCTTCTTGACGAGTTCTTCTGATTCGAAATGACCGACCAA
GCGACGCCCAACCGGTATCAGCTCACTCAAAGGCGGTAATACGGTTATCCACAGAATCAGGGGATAACGC
AGGAAAGAACATGTGAGCAAAAGGCCAGCAAAAGGCCAGGAACCGTAAAAAGGCCGCGTTGCTGGCGTTT
TTCCATAGGCTCCGCCCCCCTGACGAGCATCACAAAAATCGACGCTCAAGTCAGAGGTGGCGAAACCCGA
CAGGACTATAAAGATACCAGGCGTTTCCCCCTGGAAGCTCCCTCGTGCGCTCTCCTGTTCCGACCCTGCC
GCTTACCGGATACCTGTCCGCCTTTCTCCCTTCGGGAAGCGTGGCGCTTTCTCATAGCTCACGCTGTAGG
TATCTCAGTTCGGTGTAGGTCGTTCGCTCCAAGCTGGGCTGTGTGCACGAACCCCCCGTTCAGCCCGACC
GCTGCGCCTTATCCGGTAACTATCGTCTTGAGTCCAACCCGGTAAGACACGACTTATCGCCACTGGCAGC
AGCCACTGGTAACAGGATTAGCAGAGCGAGGTATGTAGGCGGTGCTACAGAGTTCTTGAAGTGGTGGCCT
AACTACGGCTACACTAGAAGGACAGTATTTGGTATCTGCGCTCTGCTGAAGCCAGTTACCTTCGGAAAAA
GAGTTGGTAGCTCTTGATCCGGCAAACAAACCACCGCTGGTAGCGGTGGTTTTTTTGTTTGCAAGCAGCA
GATTACGCGCAGAAAAAAAGGATTTCAAGAAGATCCTTTGATCTTTTCTACGGGGTCTGACGCTCAGTGG
AACGAAAACTCACGTTAAGGGATTTTGGTCATGAGATTATCAAAAAGGATCTTCACCTAGATCCTTTTAT
AGTCCGGAATCGTCACACAAAAAACCAACACACAGATGTAATGAAAATAAAGATATTTTATTGCGGCCAT
CGTGATGGCTAGAGTTTAGCCCTCCCACACATAACCAGAGGGCAGCAATTCACGAATCCCAACTGCCGTC
GGCTGTCCATCACTGTCCTTCACTATGGCTTTGATCCCAGGATGCAGATCGAGAAGCACCTGTCGGCACC
GTCCGCAGGGGCTCAAGATGCCCCTGTTCTCATTTCCGATCGCGACGATACAAGTCAGGTTGCCAGCTGC
CGCAGCAGCAGCAGTGCCCAGCACCACGAGTTCTGCACAAGGTCCCCCAGTAAAATGATATACATTGACA
CCAGTGAAGATGCGGCCGTCGCTAGAGAGAGCTGCGCTGGCGACGCTGTAGTCTTCAGAGATGGGGATGC
TGTTGATTGTAGCCGTTGCTCTTTCAATGAGGGTGGATTCTTCTTGAGACAAAGGCTTGGCCATGGTGGC
GCTAGTGTCAGAAGAATCGAGCTTTTTGCAAAAGCCTAGGCCTCCAAAAAAGCCTCCTCACTACTTCTGG
AATAGCTCAGAGGCCGAGGCGGCCTCGGCCTCTGCATAAATAAAAAAAATTAGTCAGCCATGGGGCGGAG
AATGGGCGGAACTGGGCGGAGTTAGGGGCGGGATGGGCGGAGTTAGGGGCGGGACTATGGTTGCTGACTA
ATTGAGATGCATGCTTTGCATACTTCTGCCTGCTGGGGAGCCTGGGGACTTTCCACACCTGGTTGCTGAC
TAATTGAGATGCATGCTTTGCATACTTCTGCCTGCTGGGGAGCCTGGGGACTTTCCACACCCTAACTGAC
ACACATTCCACAGCTGGTTCTTTCCGCCTCAGAAGGTACCTAACCAAGTTCCTCTTTCAGAGGTTATTTC
AGGCCATGGTGCTGCGC
