>Addgene plasmid #211241 | pBiT3.1-N_EML4:1-981 | depositor partial sequence | sequence record 411960 | Insert sequence
ATGGACGGTTTCGCCGGCAGTCTCGATGATAGTATTTCTGCTGCAAGTACTTCTGATGTTCAAGATCGCC
TGTCAGCTCTTGAGTCACGAGTTCAGCAACAAGAAGATGAAATCACTGTGCTAAAGGCGGCTTTGGCTGA
TGTTTTGAGGCGTCTTGCAATCTCTGAAGATCATGTGGCCTCAGTGAAAAAATCAGTCTCAAGTAAAGGC
CAACCAAGCCCTCGAGCAGTTATTCCCATGTCCTGTATAACCAATGGAAGTGGTGCAAACAGAAAACCAA
GTCATACCAGTGCTGTCTCAATTGCAGGAAAAGAAACTCTTTCATCTGCTGCTAAAAGTGGTACAGAAAA
AAAGAAAGAAAAACCACAAGGACAGAGAGAAAAAAAAGAGGAATCTCATTCTAATGATCAAAGTCCACAA
ATTCGAGCATCACCTTCTCCCCAGCCCTCTTCACAACCTCTCCAAATACACAGACAAACTCCAGAAAGCA
AGAATGCTACTCCCACCAAAAGCATAAAACGACCATCACCAGCTGAAAAGTCACATAATTCTTGGGAAAA
TTCAGATGATAGCCGTAATAAATTGTCGAAAATACCTTCAACACCCAAATTAATACCAAAAGTTACCAAA
ACTGCAGACAAGCATAAAGATGTCATCATCAACCAAGAAGGAGAATATATTAAAATGTTTATGCGCGGTC
GGCCAATTACCATGTTCATTCCTTCCGATGTTGACAACTATGATGACATCAGAACGGAACTGCCTCCTGA
GAAGCTCAAACTGGAGTGGGCATATGGTTATCGAGGAAAGGACTGTAGAGCTAATGTTTACCTTCTTCCG
ACCGGGGAAATAGTTTATTTCATTGCATCAGTAGTAGTACTATTTAATTATGAGGAGAGAACTCAGCGAC
ACTACCTGGGCCATACAGACTGTGTGAAATGCCTTGCTATACATCCTGACAAAATTAGGATTGCAACTGG
ACAGATAGCTGGCGTGGATAAAGATGGAAGGCCTCTACAACCCCACGTCAGAGTGTGGGATTCTGTTACT
CTATCCACACTGCAGATTATTGGACTTGGCACTTTTGAGCGTGGAGTAGGATGCCTGGATTTTTCAAAAG
CAGATTCAGGTGTTCATTTATGTGTTATTGATGACTCCAATGAGCATATGCTTACTGTATGGGACTGGCA
GAAGAAAGCAAAAGGAGCAGAAATAAAGACAACAAATGAAGTTGTTTTGGCTGTGGAGTTTCACCCAACA
GATGCAAATACCATAATTACATGCGGTAAATCTCATATTTTCTTCTGGACCTGGAGCGGCAATTCACTAA
CAAGAAAACAGGGAATTTTTGGGAAATATGAAAAGCCAAAATTTGTGCAGTGTTTAGCATTCTTGGGGAA
TGGAGATGTTCTTACTGGAGACTCAGGTGGAGTCATGCTTATATGGAGCAAAACTACTGTAGAGCCCACA
CCTGGGAAAGGACCTAAAGGTGTATATCAAATCAGCAAACAAATCAAAGCTCATGATGGCAGTGTGTTCA
CACTTTGTCAGATGAGAAATGGGATGTTATTAACTGGAGGAGGGAAAGACAGAAAAATAATTCTGTGGGA
TCATGATCTGAATCCTGAAAGAGAAATAGAGGTTCCTGATCAGTATGGCACAATCAGAGCTGTAGCAGAA
GGAAAGGCAGATCAATTTTTAGTAGGCACATCACGAAACTTTATTTTACGAGGAACATTTAATGATGGCT
TCCAAATAGAAGTACAGGGTCATACAGATGAGCTTTGGGGTCTTGCCACACATCCCTTCAAAGATTTGCT
CTTGACATGTGCTCAGGACAGGCAGGTGTGCCTGTGGAACTCAATGGAACACAGGCTGGAATGGACCAGG
CTGGTAGATGAACCAGGACACTGTGCAGATTTTCATCCAAGTGGCACAGTGGTGGCCATAGGAACGCACT
CAGGCAGGTGGTTTGTTCTGGATGCAGAAACCAGAGATCTAGTTTCTATCCACACAGACGGGAATGAACA
GCTCTCTGTGATGCGCTACTCAATAGATGGTACCTTCCTGGCTGTAGGATCTCATGACAACTTTATTTAC
CTCTATGTAGTCTCTGAAAATGGAAGAAAATATAGCAGATATGGAAGGTGCACTGGACATTCCAGCTACA
TCACACACCTTGACTGGTCCCCAGACAACAAGTATATAATGTCTAACTCGGGAGACTATGAAATATTGTA
CTGGGACATTCCAAATGGCTGCAAACTAATCAGGAATCGATCGGATTGTAAGGACATTGATTGGACGACA
TATACCTGTGTGCTAGGATTTCAAGTATTTGGTGTCTGGCCAGAAGGATCTGATGGGACAGATATCAATG
CACTGGTGCGATCCCACAATAGAAAGGTGATAGCTGTTGCCGATGACTTTTGTAAAGTCCATCTGTTTCA
GTATCCCTGCTCCAAAGCAAAGGCTCCCAGTCACAAGTACAGTGCCCACAGCAGCCATGTCACCAATGTC
AGTTTTACTCACAATGACAGTCACCTGATATCAACTGGTGGAAAAGACATGAGCATCATTCAGTGGAAAC
TTGTGGAAAAGTTATCTTTGCCTCAGAATGAGACTGTAGCGGATACTACTCTAACCAAAGCCCCCGTCTC
TTCCACTGAAAGTGTCATCCAATCTAATACTCCCACACCGCCTCCTTCTCAGCCCTTAAATGAGACAGCT
GAAGAGGAAAGTAGAATAAGCAGTTCTCCCACACTTCTGGAGAACAGCCTGGAACAAACTGTGGAGCCAA
GTGAAGACCACAGCGAGGAGGAGAGTGAAGAGGGCAGCGGAGACCTTGGTGAGCCTCTTTATGAAGAGCC
ATGCAACGAGATAAGCAAGGAGCAGGCCAAAGCCACCCTTCTGGAGGACCAGCAAGACCCTTCGCCCTCG
TCC
